Addgene plasmid #190351: JAB2178
Purpose: Plasmids encode parts for syntetic genetic circuit construction in eudicot plants (proUBQ10::PIP2A-mCherry-NOSt_6XIcaRO-min35S::GFPint-ADHt)
Depositing lab: Jennifer Brophy & Jose Dinneny. Depositing organization: Stanford University. Publication: Synthetic genetic circuits as a means of reprogramming plant roots. Brophy JAN, Magallon KJ, Duan L, Zhong V, Ramachandran P, Kniazev K, Dinneny JR. Science. 2022 Aug 12;377(6607):747-751. doi: 10.1126/science.abo4326. Epub 2022 Aug 11. PubMed 35951698.
Backbone
  Vector backbone: JAB2120
  Vector type: Plant Expression
Growth in bacteria
  Bacterial resistance: Spectinomycin, 50 μg/mL
  Growth temperature: 37°C
  Growth strain: DH5alpha
  Copy number: High Copy
Gene/Insert
  Gene/Insert name: proUBQ10::PIP2A-mCherry-NOSt_6XIcaRO-min35S::GFPint-ADHt
  Species: Synthetic
  Cloning method: Restriction Enzyme; 5′ cloning site unknown (unknown if destroyed)
Terms and licenses: Academic/Nonprofit Terms; Industry Terms: Not Available to Industry
Depositor comments: Backbone JAB2120 contains proUBQ10::PIP2A-mCherry-NOSt. Please see the fully annotated sequence linked the "Supplemental Documents" section. Please visit https://www.biorxiv.org/content/10.1101/2022.02.02.478917v1 for bioRxiv preprint.
How to cite: JAB2178 was a gift from Jennifer Brophy & Jose Dinneny (Addgene plasmid # 190351 ; http://n2t.net/addgene:190351 ; RRID:Addgene_190351)
