[The description below was written by a language model from this plasmid's Addgene catalogue record and pLannotate feature annotations shown in this document.]
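Description:
JAB2178 is a 7.1 kb plant expression plasmid built on the JAB2120 backbone, one of a set of parts for assembling synthetic genetic circuits in eudicot plants. It has the layout of a compact binary vector. Left and right nopaline-type T-DNA border repeats flank the payload, which suits Agrobacterium-mediated delivery, and the region outside the borders carries a high-copy ColE1/pUC-type origin for E. coli and a pSa origin. The pSa origin is used in small binary vectors and usually depends on replication functions supplied in trans in Agrobacterium. Bacterial selection is by spectinomycin through aadA. Remnants of a pBluescript-style cloning region (lac promoter/operator, T3 promoter, MCS fragment) lie near the right border. No plant selectable marker is annotated in the feature table.

The T-DNA contains two expression units. The first comes from the backbone and is described as the UBQ10 promoter driving Arabidopsis PIP2A (the plasma-membrane aquaporin PIP2-1) fused to mCherry and ended by the NOS terminator. It gives a constitutive red membrane label that marks cells carrying the construct. The UBQ10 promoter itself is not called in the automated annotation, though the unannotated stretch upstream of PIP2A is presumably where it sits.

The second unit is a synthetic output promoter made of six IcaR operator repeats upstream of a minimal CaMV 35S promoter. It drives a GFP coding sequence interrupted by the potato ST-LS1 IV2 intron and is terminated, according to the record, by an ADH terminator. The intron prevents functional GFP from being made in bacteria, so fluorescence reports expression in plant cells only. The minimal promoter should be largely inactive by itself, so GFP reads out the activity of an IcaR-based synthetic transcription factor supplied from another construct. The operators and the ADH terminator are named only in the catalogue entry and are not annotated in the feature table.
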