Features (pLannotate 1.2.2; 22 found; start..end, strand, type, name):
    673..1533    +  CDS            PIP2-1: PIP21_ARATH - Also known as PIP2A. Experimental evidence at protein level: Swiss-Prot protein existence level 1. Water channel required to facilitate the transport of water across cell membrane. Probably involved in root water uptake. Its function is impaired by Hg(2+). From Arabidopsis thaliana (Mouse-ear cress).
   1540..2249    +  CDS            mCherry (fragment): monomeric derivative of DsRed fluorescent protein (Shaner et al., 2004) mammalian codon-optimized
   2269..2521    +  terminator     NOS terminator: nopaline synthase terminator and poly(A) signal
   2784..2801    +  promoter       35SPPDK promoter (fragment): hybrid promoter consisting of the cauliflower mosaic virus 35S enhancer fused to the maize C4PPDK basal promoter (Yoo et al., 2007)
   2804..2848    +  promoter       minimal CaMV 35S promoter: minimal 35S promoter from cauliflower mosaic virus
   2875..3070    +  CDS            superfolder GFP (fragment): GFP variant that folds robustly even when fused to poorly folded proteins (Pédelacq et al., 2006)
   3072..3260    +  intron         IV2 intron: modified second intron of the potato ST-LS1 gene (Vancanneyt et al., 1990)
   3282..3779    +  CDS            mgfp5 (fragment): GFP with folding enhancement mutations; mgfp5; suitable for expression in plants due to removal of a cryptic intron
   4059..4094    -  misc_feature   MCS (fragment): pBluescript multiple cloning site
   4107..4125    -  promoter       T3 promoter: promoter for bacteriophage T3 RNA polymerase
   4170..4186    -  protein_bind   lac operator: The lac repressor binds to the lac operator to inhibit transcription in E. coli. This inhibition can be relieved by adding lactose or isopropyl-β-D-thiogalactopyranoside (IPTG). lac repressor encoded by lacI
   4194..4224    -  promoter       lac promoter: promoter for the E. coli lac operon
   4239..4260    -  protein_bind   CAP binding site: CAP binding activates transcription in the presence of cAMP. E. coli catabolite activator protein
   4273..4365    -  CDS            lacI (fragment): lac repressor; lacI; The lac repressor binds to the lac operator to inhibit transcription in E. coli. This inhibition can be relieved by adding lactose or isopropyl-β-D-thiogalactopyranoside (IPTG).
   4367..4491    -  rep_origin     RSF ori (fragment): Plasmids containing the RSF 1030 origin of replication can be propagated in E. coli cells that contain additional plasmids with compatible origins.
   4499..4523    +  misc_feature   RB T-DNA repeat: right border repeat from nopaline C58 T-DNA
   4614..5202    -  rep_origin     ori: high-copy-number ColE1/pMB1/pBR322/pUC origin of replication
   5296..6081    -  CDS            aadA: S3AD_SHIFL - Experimental evidence at protein level: Swiss-Prot protein existence level 1. Mediates bacterial resistance to the antibiotics streptomycin and spectinomycin. From Shigella flexneri.
   6142..6291    -  CDS            sat-1 (fragment): STA_ECOLX - Protein inferred from homology: Swiss-Prot protein existence level 3. Involved in resistance to streptothricin, a broad-spectrum antibiotic produced by streptomycetes (PubMed:1850404). Detoxifies streptothricin via acetylation of the beta amino group of the first beta-lysyl moiety of streptothricin (By similarity). From Escherichia coli.
   6433..6531    +  CDS            TRA2_ECOLX (fragment): Protein predicted: Swiss-Prot protein existence level 4. Required for transposition of transposon Tn903. From Escherichia coli.
   6539..6974    +  rep_origin     pSa ori: origin of replication from bacterial plasmid pSa
   7102..17      +  misc_feature   LB T-DNA repeat (across the origin): left border repeat from nopaline C58 T-DNA (truncated)
>Addgene plasmid #190351 | JAB2178 | addgene full sequence | sequence record 387069 | Addgene NGS Result
GATATATTGTGGTGTAACGTTAAGCTTTGGTTGTCGACGAGTCAGTAATAAACGGCGTCAAAGTGGTTGC
AGCCGGCACACACGAGTCGTGTTTATCAACTCAAAGCACAAATACTTTTCCTCAACCTAAAAATAAGGCA
ATTAGCCAAAAACAACTTTGCGTGTAAACAACGCTCAATACACGTGTCATTTTATTATTAGCTATTGCTT
CACCGCCTTAGCTTTCTCGTGACCTAGTCGTCCTCGTCTTTTCTTCTTCTTCTTCTATAAAACAATACCC
AAAGAGCTCTTCTTCTTCACAATTCAGATTTCAATTTCTCAAAATCTTAAAAACTTTCTCTCAATTCTCT
CTACCGTGATCAAGGTAAATTTCTGTGTTCCTTATTCTCTCAAAATCTTCGATTTTGTTTTCGTTCGATC
CCAATTTCGTATATGTTCTTTGGTTTAGATTCTGTTAATCTTAGATCGTAGACGATTTTCTGGGTTTGAT
CGTTAGATATCATCTTAATTCTCGATTAGGGTTTCATAGATATCATCCGATTTGTTCAAATAATTTGAGT
TTTGTCGAATAATTACTCTTCGATTTGTGATTTCTATCTAGATCTGGTGTTAGTTTCTAGTTTGTGCGAT
CGAATTTGTCGATTAATCTGAGTTTTTCTGATTAACAGCACCATGGCAAAGGATGTGGAAGCCGTTCCCG
GAGAAGGATTTCAGACAAGAGACTATCAAGATCCGCCACCAGCTCCGTTTATTGATGGAGCGGAGCTAAA
GAAGTGGTCTTTCTACAGAGCAGTTATCGCAGAGTTCGTAGCCACTCTCCTCTTCTTATACATCACCGTT
TTGACAGTCATCGGTTACAAGATTCAGTCCGATACTGATGCCGGTGGCGTAGATTGCGGCGGAGTTGGAA
TCCTCGGTATCGCTTGGGCCTTTGGTGGTATGATCTTCATCCTCGTCTACTGCACCGCCGGTATCTCTGG
TGGTCACATTAACCCAGCGGTGACATTTGGGCTATTCTTGGCACGTAAAGTGTCGTTACCTAGGGCCCTA
TTGTACATAATCGCTCAGTGTTTGGGTGCGATTTGTGGAGTTGGTTTTGTCAAAGCCTTCCAAAGCTCTT
ACTACACCCGTTACGGAGGTGGAGCCAACTCTCTAGCCGATGGCTACAGCACAGGGACCGGTCTAGCCGC
AGAGATCATTGGTACTTTCGTTCTTGTCTACACCGTATTCTCTGCCACTGACCCCAAACGTAGTGCCAGA
GACTCCCACGTTCCGGTGTTGGCGCCACTTCCAATCGGATTTGCCGTGTTCATGGTACATTTGGCTACCA
TTCCCATTACCGGAACCGGAATTAACCCGGCAAGGAGTTTCGGAGCTGCCGTAATCTACAACAAGAGCAA
GCCATGGGATGACCACTGGATATTTTGGGTTGGACCATTCATTGGAGCTGCGATAGCTGCATTCTACCAC
CAATTCGTTCTAAGAGCTTCAGGTTCTAAGTCTCTTGGATCATTCAGAAGTGCTGCCAACGTCGGATCCA
TGGTGAGCAAGGGCGAGGAGGATAACATGGCCATCATCAAGGAGTTCATGCGCTTCAAGGTGCACATGGA
GGGCTCCGTGAACGGCCACGAGTTCGAGATCGAGGGCGAGGGCGAGGGCCGCCCCTACGAGGGCACCCAG
ACCGCCAAGCTGAAGGTGACCAAGGGTGGCCCCCTGCCCTTCGCCTGGGACATCCTGTCCCCTCAGTTCA
TGTACGGCTCCAAGGCCTACGTGAAGCACCCCGCCGACATCCCCGACTACTTGAAGCTGTCCTTCCCCGA
GGGCTTCAAGTGGGAGCGCGTGATGAACTTCGAGGACGGCGGCGTGGTGACCGTGACCCAGGACTCCTCC
CTGCAGGACGGCGAGTTCATCTACAAGGTGAAGCTGCGCGGCACCAACTTCCCCTCCGACGGCCCCGTAA
TGCAGAATAAGACCATGGGCTGGGAGGCCTCCTCCGAGCGGATGTACCCCGAGGACGGCGCCCTGAAGGG
CGAGATCAAGCAGAGGCTGAAGCTGAAGGACGGCGGCCACTACGACGCTGAGGTCAAGACCACCTACAAG
GCCAAGAAGCCCGTGCAGCTGCCCGGCGCCTACAACGTCAACATCAAGTTGGACATCACCTCCCACAACG
AGGACTACACCATCGTGGAACAGTACGAACGCGCCGAGGGCCGCCACTCCACCGGCGGCATGGAGGAGCT
GTACAAGTAAAGCGGCCGCCCGGCTGCAGATCGTTCAAACATTTGGCAATAAAGTTTCTTAAGATTGAAT
CCTGTTGCCGGTCTTGCGATGATTATCATATAATTTCTGTTGAATTACGTTAAGCATGTAATAATTAACA
TGTAATGCATGACGTTATTTATGAGATGGGTTTTTATGATTAGAGTCCCGCAATTATACATTTAATACGC
GATAGAAAACAAAATATAGCGCGCAAACTAGGATAAATTATCGCGCGCGGTGTCATCTATGTTACTAGAT
CGGGGCGCGCCCTCGAGGAAGACGTAATGATAGAAAAGTTGGCTGCGGCCGCGAATTCACCTACCTTTCG
TTAGGTTAGGTTGTGATTCACCTACCTTTCGTTAGGTTAGGTTGTCATTCACCTACCTTTCGTTAGGTTA
GGTTGTCATTCACCTACCTTTCGTTAGGTTAGGTTGTGTTTCACCTACCTTTCGTTAGGTTAGGTTGTAG
TTCACCTACCTTTCGTTAGGTTAGGTTGTCGGGTCTAAGCTAGCTAGGCCACCCACAATCCCACTATCCT
TTCGCAAGACCCTTCCTCTATATAAGGAAGTTCATTTCATTTGGAGAGAACACGGGGGACTCTAGACACC
ATGGTGAGTAAAGGAGAAGAACTTTTCACTGGAGTTGTCCCAATTCTTGTTGAATTAGATGGTGATGTTA
ATGGGCACAAATTTTCTGTCAGTGGAGAGGGTGAAGGTGATGCAACATACGGAAAACTTACCCTTAAATT
TATTTGCACTACTGGAAAACTACCTGTTCCATGGCCAACCCTGGTCACCACCCTGACCTACGTAAGTTTC
TGCTTCTACCTTTGATATATATATAATAATTATCATTAATTAGTAGTAATATAATATTTCAAATATTTTT
TTCAAAATAAAAGAATGTAGTATATAGCAATTGCTTTTCTGTAGTTTATAAGTGTGTATATTTTAATTTA
TAACTTTTCTAATATATGACCAAAATTTGTTGATGTGCAGGGCGTGCAGTGCTTCTCCCGTTACCCTGAT
CATATGAAGCGGCACGACTTCTTCAAGAGCGCCATGCCTGAGGGATACGTGCAGGAGAGGACCATCTTCT
TCAAGGACGACGGGAACTACAAGACACGTGCTGAAGTCAAGTTTGAGGGTGACACCCTCGTCAACAGGAT
CGAGCTTAAGGGAATCGATTTCAAGGAGGACGGAAACATCCTCGGCCACAAGTTGGAATACAACTACAAC
TCCCACAACGTATACATCATGGCCGACAAGCAAAAGAACGGCATCAAAGCCAACTTCAAGACCCGCCACA
ACATCGAGGACGGCGGCGTGCAACTCGCTGATCATTATCAACAAAATACTCCAATTGGCGATGGCCCTGT
CCTTTTACCAGACAACCATTACCTGTCCACACAATCTGCCCTTTCGAAAGATCCCAACGAAAAGAGAGAT
CACATGGTCCTTCTTGAGTTTGTAACAGCTGCTGGGATTACACATGGCATGGATGAACTATACAAATAAT
GTCAAGCCATTCTCTCGCAGATGATGTTCACTTTGTGTTTTACTTCCTTTATGCATTCACAGCAATAAAA
GAAAGAAATCTCCATCGCTTTTGGTTTTCTTCTCTGTCTTAAGTTAGTCGTTTTCGTGTCTAATCTATTA
CTTATCATTGTAATAGACTCTTCTTCTATTGAGATTTGAATATAAACTAAAACACATTCCATTTTACTGT
GTTCTCAACATTCAGAATGCAAACGGACTAACCGTAGTGACTCGGCTTGAGTCTTCGGGCTAGAGCGGAC
TAGTTCTAGAGCGGCCGCCACCGCGGTGGAGCTCCAGCTTTTGTTCCCTTTAGTGAGGGTTAATTGCGCG
CTTGGCGTAATCATGGTCATAGCTGTTTCCTGTGTGAAATTGTTATCCGCTCACAATTCCACACAACATA
CGAGCCGGAAGCATAAAGTGTAAAGCCTGGGGTGCCTAATGAGTGAGCTAACTCACATTAATTGCGTTGC
GCTCACTGCCCGCTTTCCAGTCGGGAAACCTGTCGTGCCAGCTGCATTAATGAATCGGCCAACGCGCGGG
GAGAGGCGGTTTGCGTATTGGGCGCTCTTCCGCTTCCTCGCTCACTGACTCGCTGCGCTCGGTCGTTCGG
CTGCGGCGAGCGGTATCAGCTCACTCAAAGGCGGTAATACGGTTATCCACAGAATCAGGGGATAACGCAG
GAAAGAACATGAAGGCCTTGACAGGATATATTGGCGGGTAAACTAAGTCGCTGTATGTGTTTGTTTGAGA
TCTCATGTGAGCAAAAGGCCAGCAAAAGGCCAGGAACCGTAAAAAGGCCGCGTTGCTGGCGTTTTTCCAT
AGGCTCCGCCCCCCTGACGAGCATCACAAAAATCGACGCTCAAGTCAGAGGTGGCGAAACCCGACAGGAC
TATAAAGATACCAGGCGTTTCCCCCTGGAAGCTCCCTCGTGCGCTCTCCTGTTCCGACCCTGCCGCTTAC
CGGATACCTGTCCGCCTTTCTCCCTTCGGGAAGCGTGGCGCTTTCTCATAGCTCACGCTGTAGGTATCTC
AGTTCGGTGTAGGTCGTTCGCTCCAAGCTGGGCTGTGTGCACGAACCCCCCGTTCAGCCCGACCGCTGCG
CCTTATCCGGTAACTATCGTCTTGAGTCCAACCCGGTAAGACACGACTTATCGCCACTGGCAGCAGCCAC
TGGTAACAGGATTAGCAGAGCGAGGTATGTAGGCGGTGCTACAGAGTTCTTGAAGTGGTGGCCTAACTAC
GGCTACACTAGAAGAACAGTATTTGGTATCTGTGCTCTGCTGAAGCCAGTTACCTTCGGAAGAAGAGTTG
GTAGCTCTTGATCCGGCAAACAAACCACCGCTGGTAGCGGTGGTTTTTTTGTTTGCAAGCAGCAGATTAC
GCGCAGAAAAAAAGGATCTCAAGAAGATCCTTTGATCTTTTCTACGGGGTCTGACGCTCAGTGGAACGAA
AACTCACGTTAAGGGATTTTGGTCATGAATTCTTGTTAGACATTATTTGCCGACTACCTTGGTGATCTCG
CCTTTCACGTAGTGAACAAATTCTTCCAACTGATCTGCGCGCGAGGCCAAGCGATCTTCTTGTCCAAGAT
AAGCCTGCCTAGCTTCAAGTATGACGGGCTGATACTGGGCCGGCAGGCGCTCCATTGCCCAGTCGGCAGC
GACATCCTTCGGCGCGATTTTGCCGGTTACTGCGCTGTACCAAATGCGGGACAACGTAAGCACTACATTT
CGCTCATCGCCAGCCCAGTCGGGCGGCGAGTTCCATAGCGTTAAGGTTTCATTTAGCGCCTCAAATAGAT
CCTGTTCAGGAACCGGATCAAAGAGTTCCTCCGCCGCTGGACCTACCAAGGCAACGCTATGTTCTCTTGC
TTTTGTCAGCAAGATAGCCAGATCAATGTCGATCGTGGCTGGCTCGAAGATACCTGCAAGAATGTCATTG
CGCTGCCATTCTCCAAATTGCAGTTCGCGCTTAGCTGGATAACGCCACGGAATGATGTCGTCGTGCACAA
CAATGGTGACTTCTACAGCGCGGAGAATCTCGCTCTCTCCAGGGGAAGCCGAAGTTTCCAAAAGGTCGTT
GATCAAAGCTCGCCGCGTTGTTTCATCAAGCCTTACGGTCACCGTAACCAGCAAATCAATATCACTGTGT
GGCTTCAGGCCGCCATCCACTGCGGAGCCGTACAAATGTACGGCCAGCAACGTCGGTTCGAGATGGCGCT
CGATGACGCCAACTACCTCTGATAGTTGAGTCGATACTTCGGCGATCACCGCTTCCCTCATGATGTTTAA
CTCCTGAATTAAGCCGCGCCGCGAAGCGGTGTCGGCTTGAATGAATTGTTAGGCGTCATCCTGTGCTCCC
GAGAACCAGTACCAGTACATCGCTGTTTCGTTCGAGACTTGAGGTCTAGTTTTATACGTGAACAGGTCAA
TGCCGCCGAGAGTAAAGCCACATTTTGCGTACAAATTGCAGGCAGGTACATTGTTCGTTTGTGCCATGAT
GATATATTTTTATCTTGTGCAATGTAACATCAGAGATTTTGAGACACAACGTGGCTTTGTTGAATAAATC
GAACTTTTGCTGAGTTGAAGGATCAGATCACGCATCTTCCCGACAACGCAGACCGTTCCGTGGCAAAGCA
AAAGTTCAAAATCACCAACTGGTCCACCTACAACAAAGCTCTCATCAACCGTGGCTCCCTCACTTTCTGG
CTGGATGATGGGGCGATTCAGGAGATCCCCATCCAACAGCCCGCCGTCGAGCGGGCTTTTTTATCCCCGG
AAGCCTGTGGATAGAGGGTAGTTATCCACGTGAAACCGCTAATGCCCCGCAAAGCCTTGATTCACGGGGC
TTTCCGGCCCGCTCCAAAAACTATCCACGTGAAATCGCTAATCAGGGTACGTGAAATCGCTAATCGGAGT
ACGTGAAATCGCTAATAAGGTCACGTGAAATCGCTAATCAAAAAGGCACGTGAGAACGCTAATAGCCCTT
TCAGATCAACAGCTTGCAAACACCCCTCGCTCCGGCAAGTAGTTACAGCAAGTAGTATGTTCAATTAGCT
TTTCAATTATGAATATATATATCAATTATTGGTCGCCCTTGGCTTGTGGACAATGCGCTACGCGCACCGG
CTCCGCCCGTGGACAACCGCAAGCGGTTGCCCACCGTCGAGCGCCTTTGCCCACAACCCGGCGGCCGGCC
GCAACAGATCGTTTTATAAATTTTTTTTTTTGAAAAAGAAAAAGCCCGAAAGGCGGCAACCTCTCGGGCT
TCTGGATTTCCGATCCCCGGAATTAGACTCTTGGCAG
